>Addgene plasmid #218613 | pJJB1535 | addgene full sequence | sequence record 431871 | Addgene NGS Result
ACTGGCCGATAATTGCAGACGAACGCCTTGCCAACAGGGAGTTCTTCAGAGACATGGAGGCTCAAAACGA
AATTATTGACAGCCTAGACATCAATAGTCATACAACAGAAAGCGACCACCCAACTTTGGCTGATAATAGC
GTATAAACAATGCATACTTTGTACGTTCAAAATACAATGCAGTAGATATATTTATGCATATTACATATAA
TACATATCACATAGGAAGCAACAGGCGCGTTGGACTTTTAATTTTCGAGGACCGCGAATCCTTACATCAC
ACCCAATCCCCCACAAGTGATCCCCCACACACCATAGCTTCAAAATGTTTCTACTCCTTTTTTACTCTTC
CAGATTTTCTCGGACTCCGCGCATCGCCGTACCACTTCAAAACACCCAAGCACAGCATACTAAATTTCCC
CTCTTTCTTCCTCTAGGGTGTCGTTAATTACCCGTACTAAAGGTTTGGAAAAGAAAAAAGACACCGCCTC
GTTTCTTTTTCTTCGTCGAAAAAGGCAATAAAAATTTTTATCACGTTTCTTTTTCTTGAAAATTTTTTTT
TTTGATTTTTTTCTCTTTCGATGACCTCCCATTGATATTTAAGTTAATAAACGGTCATCAATTTCTCAAG
TTTCAGTTTCATTTTTCTTGTTCTATTACAACTTTTTTTACTTCTTGCTCATTAGAAAGAAAGCATAGCA
ATCTAATCTAAGTTTTAATTACAAAAGATCTATGGACGTAGGAAGTTGCTCAGTGGGAAATAATCCGCTT
GCGCAGTTGCACAAACATACTCAGCAGAACAAATCGCTTCAGTTTAATCAGAAGAATAATGGGCGTCTTA
ATGAGTCACCTCTACAGGGTACCAACAAGCCAGGTATTAGTGAGGCTTTTATATCCAATGTTAATGCTAT
TTCACAAGAAAACATGGCGAATATGCAAAGGTTCATAAACGGAGAACCACTGATCGATGATAAAAGAAGA
ATGGAAATAGGGCCATCCTCAGGCAGGCTTCCACCTTTTTCAAACGTACATTCTCTACAGACTTCAGCAA
ACCCAACCCAAATTAAGGGAGTGAACGATATATCTCATTGGTCACAGGAATTTCAAGGTAGTAATAGTAT
TCAAAATAGAAACGCGGATACAGGAAATTCAGAAAAGGCATGGCAGCGTGGCTCAACAACCGCATCAAGC
CGGTTTCAGTACCCTAATACCATGATGAATAACTATGCTTATGCTTCTATGAACAGTCTTAGTGGATCAA
GGCTCCAATCGCCTGCTTTCATGAATCAACAACAGTCTGGTCGTTCTAAAGAAGGAGTCAATGAGCAAGA
ACAACAACCCTGGACAGATCAGTTTGAAAAGCTGGAAAAAGAAGTCTCAGAAAACTTGGACATAAATGAT
GAAATAGAGAAGGAGGAAAATGTGAGTGAAGTAGAACAAAACAAACCAGAAACTGTTGAGAAGGAAGAAG
GAGTATATGGAGATCAGTATCAATCTGATTTCCAAGAAGTGTGGGATAGCATACACAAGGACGCTGAAGA
AGTCTTGCCATCCGAATTAGTTAATGATGACCTCAATCTAGGAGAAGACTACTTGAAATATCTCGGCGGT
AGAGTAAATGGGAACATCGAGTATGCTTTTCAATCTAACAACGAATATTTTAATAATCCTAATGCTTATA
AAATTGGCTGCCTACTGATGGAAAACGGAGCCAAATTGAGCGAGGCAGCGCTAGCATTTGAAGCTGCTGT
TAAAGAAAAACCGGACCATGTGGATGCATGGCTAAGATTGGGTCTAGTACAAACCCAGAATGAAAAAGAG
TTGAACGGCATAAGCGCCCTCGAAGAATGTTTAAAGTTAGACCCAAAGAATCTGGAGGCAATGAAAACTT
TAGCGATAAGTTATATAAACGAAGGTTATGATATGAGCGCCTTCACAATGCTGGATAAATGGGCAGAAAC
TAAGTACCCGGAAATTTGGTCAAGGATCAAGCAACAAGATGACAAATTTCAAAAAGAGAAAGGGTTTACC
CATATTGATATGAACGCTCATATCACAAAGCAATTTTTGCAACTAGCAAACAATTTAAGCACAATAGATC
CTGAAATACAACTATGCTTGGGACTCTTATTTTACACGAAAGATGATTTTGACAAAACCATAGATTGCTT
TGAAAGTGCGTTGAGGGTGAATCCTAATGACGAACTCATGTGGAATAGATTAGGGGCTTCATTGGCCAAT
TCCAATAGATCAGAGGAAGCAATCCAAGCCTATCATAGGGCACTACAACTAAAACCTTCTTTTGTTAGAG
CTCGCTATAATCTGGCGGTATCATCCATGAATATAGGCTGTTTCAAAGAAGCAGCAGGCTACTTATTAAG
TGTTCTAAGTATGCATGAAGTGAACACTAATAATAAAAAAGGAGATGTTGGATCTCTCTTGAATACGTAC
AATGATACTGTTATAGAGACTTTGAAGAGAGTTTTTATAGCGATGAATAGAGATGATTTACTTCAAGAAG
TGAAGCCAGGCATGGACCTGAAAAGATTTAAAGGAGAATTTTCGTTTTGAGGATCCTAACTCGAGGCGAA
TTTCTTATGATTTATGATTTTTATTATTAAATAAGTTATAAAAAAAATAAGTGTATACAAATTTTAAAGT
GACTCTTAGGTTTTAAAACGAAAATTCTTATTCTTGAGTAACTCTTTCCTGTAGGTCAGGTTGCTTTCTC
AGGTATAGCATGAGGTCGCTCTTATTGACCACACCTCTACCGGCATGCCGAGCAAATGCCTGCAAATCGC
TCCCCATTTCGCTGCCAAACCAGATGTCAACACAGCTACAACGACTAGAGATCTATGTGAGGATCCTAAC
TCGAGATCGAGCTGAGCAGTTACAGAGATGTTACGAACCACTAGTGCACTGCAGTACATGACATGTATGG
GTTGAAAATATTTAGAGGATGCTAAAAGTCCCGTCTAAAATAGAGGAAGTCATGGATTACATTATCACCT
TTATTGTCCTGTTCCGTCTGGCTAATTTGGGACGAGGAACGTTTGTCTCCATTCGCAACCTTTTGAAACC
ATATGAACGGCGGCTAATCTGACAGATGTCTTATATTTCTAGGATTGTAGAAAGCCTCCTCATCAAACCA
CCTTGTTTGAAAAAGGCACTAGTGCGGTTGCTTTACTTGATCTAGTATTCTCCTACCTTGGAGCGGTCCC
ATATCAACTAAATTCAGTTTTCTGACTGAGTTAAAAACTAATGTAGCGACACCACTTCCATTGGTGCCTC
CGTTATTTTTTTTTTGTATGTTAATGCTAAATAATACACCGCTATGTATTTCAGGGCACTACTTCTACAC
ATCAACGGTACTAAACATTTCGCTCAAGATCGGTCCGCTTTCACGTATTTGGATGCTATGCAATGTTGCC
GAGCGGCCGCGTGTTACAACCAATTAACCAATTCTGATTAGAAAAACTCATCGAGCATCAAATGAAACTG
CAATTTATTCATATCAGGATTATCAATACCATATTTTTGAAAAAGCCGTTTCTGTAATGAAGGAGAAAAC
TCACCGAGGCAGTTCCATAGGATGGCAAGATCCTGGTATCGGTCTGCGATTCCGACTCGTCCAACATCAA
TACAACCTATTAATTTCCCCTCGTCAAAAATAAGGTTATCAAGTGAGAAATCACCATGAGTGACGACTGA
ATCCGGTGAGAATGGCAAAAGCTTATGCATTTCTTTCCAGACTTGTTCAACAGGCCAGCCATTACGCTCG
TCATCAAAATCACTCGCATCAACCAAACCGTTATTCATTCGTGATTGCGCCTGAGCGAGGCGAAATACGC
GATCGCTGTTAAAAGGACAATTACAAACAGGAATCGAATGCAACCGGCGCAGGAACACTGCCAGCGCATC
AACAATATTTTCACCTGAATCAGGATATTCTTCTAATACCTGGAATGCTGTTTTCCCGGGGATCGCAGTG
GTGAGTAACCATGCATCATCAGGAGTACGGATAAAATGCTTGATGGTCGGAAGAGGCATAAATTCCGTCA
GCCAGTTTAGTCTGACCATCTCATCTGTAACATCATTGGCAACGCTACCTTTGCCATGTTTCAGAAACAA
CTCTGGCGCATCGGGCTTCCCATACAATCGATAGATTGTCGCACCTGATTGCCCGACATTATCGCGAGCC
CATTTATACCCATATAAATCAGCATCCATGTTGGAATTTAATCGCGGCCTGGAGCAAGACGTTTCCCGTT
GAATATGGCTCATAACACCCCTTGTATTACTGTTTATGTAAGCAGACAGTTTTATTGTTCATGATGATAT
ATTTTTATCTTGTGCAATGTAACATCAGAGATTTTGAGACACAACGTGGCTTTGTTGAATAAATCGAACT
TTTGCTGAGTTGAAGGATCAGTCATGACCAAAATCCCTTAACGTGAGTTTTCGTTCCACTGAGCGTCAGA
CCCCGTAGAAAAGATCAAAGGATCTTCTTGAGATCCTTTTTTTCTGCGCGTAATCTGCTGCTTGCAAACA
AAAAAACCACCGCTACCAGCGGTGGTTTGTTTGCCGGATCAAGAGCTACCAACTCTTTTTCCGAAGGTAA
CTGGCTTCAGCAGAGCGCAGATACCAAATACTGTTCTTCTAGTGTAGCCGTAGTTAGGCCACCACTTCAA
GAACTCTGTAGCACCGCCTACATACCTCGCTCTGCTAATCCTGTTACCAGTGGCTGCTGCCAGTGGCGAT
AAGTCGTGTCTTACCGGGTTGGACTCAAGACGATAGTTACCGGATAAGGCGCAGCGGTCGGGCTGAACGG
GGGGTTCGTGCACACAGCCCAGCTTGGAGCGAACGACCTACACCGAACTGAGATACCTACAGCGTGAGCT
ATGAGAAAGCGCCACGCTTCCCGAAGGGAGAAAGGCGGACAGGTATCCGGTAAGCGGCAGGGTCGGAACA
GGAGAGCGCACGAGGGAGCTTCCAGGGGGAAACGCCTGGTATCTTTATAGTCCTGTCGGGTTTCGCCACC
TCTGACTTGAGCGTCGATTTTTGTGATGCTCGTCAGGGGGGCGGAGCCTATGGAAAAACGCCAGCAACGC
GGCCTTTTTACGGTTCCTGGCCTTTTGCTGGCCTTTTGCTCACATGTTCTTTCCTGCGTTATCCCCTGAT
TCTGTGGATAACCGTGCGGCCGCCAATTGAAAAAGGCCACTACTGAGCCAAGCGCAGAACCAGATGAGCC
ATTCATTGGATACTTGGGTGACGTTACTGCATCTATAAACCAAGATATAAAAGAATATGGTCGCAGAAGA
ACAGTAATACCTACAAGCGATTTAGTAGCGTCGTTCTACACCAAAAAGACGCCTGTTTTTAAGGTCAAGT
TCAGCAGAAGCAATTTAGCCCTTGCAGGAGGTGCTTTCAGGCCATAATTCACACTGAAAAAAATAACAGC
ATGGAAGTGATATGTAATAAGTATAACCTAATCCGATATGTAACTATTAGATGCTTTTTCGACATCGTAC
TTGACCTGCTCGGCGGTTATCATAGCGTCTTCTTTAGCCTTTTTTTTTTCGCTCAGTCATCGGGGCCAAA
ACAAGAAAGGCGAAGAACAGAAAAATGAAAAATGTAACTGGTTGTTGTAAAAACCTTCCAGAGAAATAAG
ATGAAATGTATGTTGCTGGCACGAACGAAGACAAATACCCTGAATTCGCATCTAGACTGA
Features (pLannotate 1.2.2; 7 found; start..end, strand, type, name):
      6..143     +  CDS            MRL1 (fragment): MRL1_YEAST - Experimental evidence at protein level: Swiss-Prot protein existence level 1. Sorting receptor involved in the transport of vacuolar enzymes from the Golgi complex to the vacuole. Involved in the delivery and maturation of PEP4 (vacuolar proteinase A) and PRB1 (vacuolar proteinase B). From Saccharomyces cerevisiae (strain ATCC 204508 / S288c) (Baker's yeast).
    305..712     +  promoter       TEF1 promoter: S. cerevisiae TEF1; promoter for EF-1α
    732..2567    +  CDS            PEX5: PEX5_YEAST - Also known as PAS10. Experimental evidence at protein level: Swiss-Prot protein existence level 1. Binds to the C-terminal PTS1-type tripeptide peroxisomal targeting signal (SKL-type) and plays an essential role in peroxisomal protein import. From Saccharomyces cerevisiae (strain ATCC 204508 / S288c) (Baker's yeast).
   2586..2773    +  terminator     ADH1 terminator: S. cerevisiae ADH1; transcription terminator for the S. cerevisiae alcohol dehydrogenase 1 (ADH1) gene
   3468..4283    -  CDS            KanR: aminoglycoside phosphotransferase; aph(3')-Ia; confers resistance to kanamycin in bacteria or G418 (Geneticin®) in eukaryotes
   4508..5096    +  rep_origin     ori: high-copy-number ColE1/pMB1/pBR322/pUC origin of replication
   5207..5434    +  CDS            TAF5 (fragment): TAF5_YEAST - Also known as TAF90. Experimental evidence at protein level: Swiss-Prot protein existence level 1. Functions as a component of the DNA-binding general transcription factor complex TFIID and the transcription regulatory histone acetylation (HAT) complexes SAGA, SALSA and SLIK. Binding of TFIID to a promoter (with or without TATA element) is the initial step in preinitiation complex (PIC) formation. TFIID plays a key role in the regulation of gene expression by RNA polymerase II through different activities such as transcription activator interaction, core promoter recognition and s
