[The description below was written by a language model from this plasmid's Addgene catalogue record and pLannotate feature annotations shown in this document.]
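Description:
pJJB1535 is a yeast integration plasmid for expressing the Saccharomyces cerevisiae peroxisomal import receptor Pex5. It was assembled by Golden Gate cloning in an in-house backbone, PSG747. In E. coli it is maintained through a high-copy ColE1/pUC-type origin and selected with kanamycin via the aph(3')-Ia KanR gene. The annotation shows no yeast replication origin or yeast auxotrophic marker. This fits the recorded design, in which the cassette is inserted without a marker into the YBR197C locus of the yeast genome using Cas9.

The payload is a single expression unit in which the constitutive S. cerevisiae TEF1 promoter drives the full-length PEX5 coding sequence, followed by the ADH1 terminator. Pex5 binds the C-terminal PTS1 (SKL-type) tripeptide targeting signal and is essential for importing such cargo proteins into the peroxisome. No epitope tag or reporter is annotated on it. The feature table also picks up short fragments of the yeast genes MRL1 and TAF5. The MRL1 fragment lies just upstream of the promoter, and the TAF5 fragment lies beyond the bacterial origin. These are most plausibly parts of chromosomal homology regions that direct repair of a Cas9-induced break, but the record does not label them as homology arms, and the downstream sequence between the terminator and KanR is unannotated.

The stated purpose is simply to express Pex5. The associated work concerns enhancing peroxisome capacity to compartmentalize a multienzyme pathway, so the construct is presumably used to supply additional import receptor in engineered yeast strains.
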