Addgene plasmid #218613: pJJB1535
Purpose: Express Pex5
Depositing lab: John Dueber. Depositing organization: University of California, Berkeley. Publication: ML-enhanced peroxisome capacity enables compartmentalization of multienzyme pathway. Baker JJ, Shi J, Wang S, Mujica EM, Bianco S, Capponi S, Dueber JE. Nat Chem Biol. 2024 Oct 14. doi: 10.1038/s41589-024-01759-2. PubMed 39402374.
Backbone
  Vector backbone: PSG747
  Backbone manufacturer: Internal
  Vector type: Yeast Expression
  Selectable markers: Markerless integration into Saccharomyces cerevisiae YBR197C locus using Cas9
Growth in bacteria
  Bacterial resistance: Kanamycin, 50 μg/mL
  Growth temperature: 37°C
  Growth strain: DH5alpha
  Copy number: High Copy
Gene/Insert
  Gene/Insert name: Pex5
  Species: S. cerevisiae (budding yeast)
  Cloning method: Golden Gate
Terms and licenses: Academic/Nonprofit Terms; Industry Terms: Not Available to Industry
Depositor comments: Integrated into YBR197C locus
How to cite: pJJB1535 was a gift from John Dueber (Addgene plasmid # 218613 ; http://n2t.net/addgene:218613 ; RRID:Addgene_218613)
